>Addgene plasmid #187510 | CE_OriTv2 | addgene full sequence | sequence record 368857 | Addgene NGS Result
GTAACATGAGCAAAGTCTGCCGCCTTACAACGGCTCTCCCGCTGACGCCGTCCCGGACTGATGGGCTGCC
TGTATCGAGTGGTGATTTTGTGCCGAGCTCATTACTCGCATCCATTCTCAGGCTGTCTCGTCTCGTCTCA
GGTCTCAAATGGATCGTCTTGCCTTGCTCGTCGGTGATGTACTTCACCAGCTCCGCGAAGTCGCCCTTCT
TGATGGAGCGCATGGGGACGTGCTTGGCAATCACGCGCACCCCCCGGCCGTTTTAGCGGCTAAAAAAGTC
ATGGCTCTGCCCTCGGGCGGACCACGCCCATCATGACCTTGCCAAGCTCGTCCTGCTTCTCTTCGATCTT
CGCCAGCAGGGCGAGGATCGTGGCATCACCGAACCGCGCCGTGCGCGGGTCGTCGGTGAGCCAGAGTTTC
AGCAGGCCGCCCAGGCGGCCCAGGTCGCCATTGATGCGGACCAGCTCGCGGACGTGCTCATAGTCCACGA
CGCCCGTGATTTTGTAGCCCTGGCCGACGGCCAGCAGGTAGGCCGACAGGCTCATGCCGGCCGCCGCCGC
CTTTTCCTCAATCGCCCTTCGTTCGTCTGGAAGGCAGTACACCTTGATAGGTGGGCTGCCCTTCCTGGTT
GGCTTGGTTTCATCAGCCATCCGCTTGCCCTCATCTGTTACGCCGGCGGTAGCCGGCCAGCCTCGCAGAG
CAGGATTCCCGTTGAGCACCGCCAGGTGCGAATAAGGGACAGTGAAGAAGGAACACCCGCTCGCGGGTGG
GCCTACTTCACCTATCCTGCCCGGCTGACGCCGTTGGATACACCAAGGAAAGTCTACACGAACCCTTTGG
CAAAATCCTGTATATCGTGCGAAAAAGGATGGATATACCGAAAAAATCGCTATAATGACCCCGAAGCAGG
GTTATGCAGCGGAAGATGCTTTGAGACCACCAGGATACATAGATTACCACAACTCCGAGCCCTTCCACCC
ACAGAATCAGGGGATAACGCAGGAAAGAACATGTGAGCAAAAGGCCAGCAAAAGGCCAGGAACCGTAAAA
AGGCCGCGTTGCTGGCGTTTTTCCATAGGCTCCGCCCCCCTGACGAGCATCACAAAAATCGACGCTCAAG
TCAGAGGTGGCGAAACCCGACAGGACTATAAAGATACCAGGCGTTTCCCCCTGGAAGCTCCCTCGTGCGC
TCTCCTGTTCCGACCCTGCCGCTTACCGGATACCTGTCCGCCTTTCTCCCTTCGGGAAGCGTGGCGCTTT
CTCATAGCTCACGCTGTAGGTATCTCAGTTCGGTGTAGGTCGTTCGCTCCAAGCTGGGCTGTGTGCACGA
ACCCCCCGTTCAGCCCGACCGCTGCGCCTTATCCGGTAACTATCGTCTTGAGTCCAACCCGGTAAGACAC
GACTTATCGCCACTGGCAGCAGCCACTGGTAACAGGATTAGCAGAGCGAGGTATGTAGGCGGTGCTACAG
AGTTCTTGAAGTGGTGGCCTAACTACGGCTACACTAGAAGAACAGTATTTGGTATCTGCGCTCTGCTGAA
GCCAGTTACCTTCGGAAAAAGAGTTGGTAGCTCTTGATCCGGCAAACAAACCACCGCTGGTAGCGGTGGT
TTTTTTGTTTGCAAGCAGCAGATTACGCGCAGAAAAAAAGGATCTCAAGAAGATCCTTTGATCTTTTCTA
CGGGGTCTGACGCTCAGTGGAACGAAAACTCACGTTAAGGGATTTTGGTCATGCATTCTAGGTGATTATT
ATTTGCCGACTACCTTGGTGATCTCGCCTTTCACGTAGTGGACAAATTCTTCCAACTGATCTGCGCGCGA
GGCCAAGCGATCTTCTTCTTGTCCAAGATAAGCCTGTCTAGCTTCAAGTATGACGGGCTGATACTGGGCC
GGCAGGCGCTCCATTGCCCAGTCGGCAGCGACATCCTTCGGCGCGATTTTGCCGGTTACTGCGCTGTACC
AAATGCGGGACAACGTAAGCACTACATTTCGCTCATCGCCAGCCCAGTCGGGCGGCGAGTTCCATAGCGT
TAAGGTTTCATTTAGCGCCTCAAATAGATCCTGTTCAGGAACCGGATCAAAGAGTTCCTCCGCCGCTGGA
CCTACCAAGGCAACGCTATGTTCTCTTGCTTTTGTCAGCAAGATAGCCAGATCAATGTCGATCGTGGCTG
GCTCGAAGATACCAGCAAGAATGTCATTGCGCTGCCATTCTCCAAATTGCAGTTCGCGCTTAGCTGGATA
ACGCCACGGAATGATGTCGTCGTGCACAACAATGGTGACTTCTACAGCGCGGAGAATCTCACTCTCTCCA
GGGGAAGCCGAAGTTTCCAAAAGGTCGTTGATCAAAGCTCGCCGCGTTGTTTCATCAAGCCTTACGGTCA
CCGTAACCAGCAAATCAATATCACTGTGTGGCTTCAGGCCGCCATCCACTGCGGAGCCGTACAAATGTAC
GGCCAGCAACGTCGGTTCGAGATGGCGCTCGATGACGCCAACTACCTCTGATAGTTGAGTCGATACTTCG
GCGATCACCGCTTCCCTCATGCGAAACGATCCTCATCCTGTCTCTTGATCAGATATTGATCCCCTGCGCC
ATCAGATCCTTGGCGGCAAGAAAGCCATCCAGTTTACTTTGCAGGGCTTCCCAACCTTACCAGAGGGCGC
CCCAGCTGGCAATTCCGGTTCGCTTGCTAAGCTTGCATGCCTGCAAGTCGACTCTAGAGGAGCGGTGATC
ACAGGCAGCAACGCTCTGTCATCGTTACAATCAACATGCTACCCTCCGCGAGATCATCCGTGTTTCAAAC
CCGGCAGCTTAGTTGCCGTTCTTCCGAATAGCATCG
Features (pLannotate 1.2.2; 7 found; start..end, strand, type, name):
    146..241     -  CDS            traI (fragment): TRAI6_ECOLX - Experimental evidence at protein level: Swiss-Prot protein existence level 1. The initiation process of transfer DNA synthesis requires the interaction of at least three plasmid-specific components (TraH, I, and J) at the transfer origin resulting in the assembly of a specialised nucleoprotein complex - the relaxosome. Site- and strand-specific cleavage at the transfer origin is dependent on TraI and TraJ. From Escherichia coli.
    279..650     -  CDS            traJ: oriT-recognizing protein; traJ
    683..792     -  oriT           oriT: incP origin of transfer
   1070..1658    -  rep_origin     ori: high-copy-number ColE1/pMB1/pBR322/pUC origin of replication
   1752..2540    -  CDS            aadA: S3AD_ECOLX - Experimental evidence at protein level: Swiss-Prot protein existence level 1. Mediates bacterial resistance to the antibiotics streptomycin and spectinomycin. From Escherichia coli.
   2572..2688    -  CDS            tnpA (fragment): TN5P_ECOLX - Also known as tnp. Experimental evidence at protein level: Swiss-Prot protein existence level 1. Mediates transposition of transposon Tn5 by a 'cut and paste' mechanism. First, the monomeric transposase binds the 19 bp inverted DNA repeats flanking the transposon. Then, dimerization of the DNA- bound transposase creates a synaptic DNA complex. After nicking of the first DNA strand, excision of the transposon proceeds through a series of intermediates. The transposase then mediates the insertion of the transposon at a new site by strand transfer. The activity of the wild- type tran
   2689..2721    -  misc_feature   MCS (fragment): pUC18/19 multiple cloning site
