[The description below was written by a language model from this plasmid's Addgene catalogue record and pLannotate feature annotations shown in this document.]
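Description:
CE_OriTv2 is a Level 0 (L0) donor part plasmid from the universal Loop assembly toolkit, built in the pL0R backbone and classed as a synthetic biology vector. At about 2.8 kb, it is a small storage plasmid maintained in E. coli through a high-copy ColE1/pUC-type origin of replication and selected with spectinomycin, with resistance conferred by the aadA aminoglycoside adenylyltransferase gene. The annotation also picks up a short Tn5 transposase fragment and a remnant of the pUC18/19 multiple cloning site next to the resistance gene. These look like backbone leftovers rather than functional elements.

The insert is an origin-of-transfer module described as synthetic and formatted as a "CE" part, which the record glosses as the CDS-STOP position in the assembly syntax. The feature table shows that it contains the IncP-type oriT together with the adjacent traJ coding sequence, which encodes the oriT-recognizing protein, and a short fragment of traI, the relaxase that normally works with TraJ to form the relaxosome and nick the transfer strand at oriT. Because only a fragment of traI is present, mobilisation would depend on the remaining transfer functions being supplied in trans by a helper plasmid or donor strain. The part was cloned through BsaI sites that were destroyed in the process.

As an L0 donor, the plasmid is intended to supply the oriT module for Type IIS-based assembly into higher-level Loop constructs, making them transferable by bacterial conjugation. This fits the cross-kingdom scope of the toolkit, although the record does not name specific recipient organisms.
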