Addgene plasmid #187510: CE_OriTv2
Purpose: L0 donor CE - CDS-STOP, origin of transfer
Depositing lab: Bernardo Pollak. Depositing organization: Millennium Institute for Integrative Biology (iBio). Publication: Universal loop assembly: open, efficient and cross-kingdom DNA fabrication. Pollak B, Matute T, Nunez I, Cerda A, Lopez C, Vargas V, Kan A, Bielinski V, von Dassow P, Dupont CL, Federici F. Synth Biol (Oxf). 2020;5(1):ysaa001. doi: 10.1093/synbio/ysaa001. Epub 2020 Feb 5. PubMed 32161816.
Backbone
  Vector backbone: pL0R
  Vector type: Synthetic Biology
Growth in bacteria
  Bacterial resistance: Spectinomycin, 50 μg/mL
  Growth temperature: 37°C
  Growth strain: DH5alpha
  Copy number: High Copy
Gene/Insert
  Gene/Insert name: OriT
  Species: Synthetic
  Mutation: -
  Cloning method: Restriction Enzyme; 5′ cloning site BsaI (destroyed during cloning); 3′ cloning site BsaI (destroyed during cloning)
How to cite: CE_OriTv2 was a gift from Bernardo Pollak (Addgene plasmid # 187510)
